>Addgene plasmid #13067 | 360 pCR kdrb | addgene partial sequence | sequence record 62442 | M13rev
TATAGAATACTCAAGCTATGCATCAAGCTTGGTACCGAGCTCGGATCCACTAGTAACGGCCGCCAGTGTG
CTGGAATTCGCCCTTGGCGTGGCGTAATCTGGAGCTCTCATTCTGGTTCCCTCTTTAAGTCGCCTGCAGA
AAGACTCATCAATGCACACACCTGGATATGGAGATGCACCAAGTGAGAAGATCTCCCAGAGCAGCACGCC
GAAAGACCAGACGTCACTCTGTGTTGTGTACACACGGTCAAAGATGGTCTCAGGAGCCATCCATTTGAGA
GGAAGACGAGCATCTCCTTTACGGACGTAATCAGGGTCTTTATACACGTCTCTGGCAAGCCCAAAGTCAC
AGATTTTCACCACACTGTTTTCAGAGAGTAGGATATTTCTGGCTGCCAAGTCACGATGGATACACTTTCG
AGAGGCCAGAAACTCCATGCCTTTGGCCACCTGGAAGCTATAGCTGATAAGGTCCTCCATTGTCAGATGA
TCCCAGTCTGAACTCTCCTGCTCATCCTGCAGCGTTTTGGAGGTCTGTTCCCCCGTCCTGGTGCACACAG
CTGTCCCGGTGCAGATATCCAGTCTAGTGCTGGTTCCCAGACCCAGATCCCCCTCACGTGGATCCTCATC
CTGCTGAACCTCCCTCCTGTTTGGCATTCGTGGTGTCCGTTTCTTGTAGGGACTGTACTCTCCTCTTTTG
CTTTTCAAATAGCTGGAGAGGTTACCATGTTTACAGTACTCTACAATCACCATCAAGGGTCCTCCTTG
