[The description below was written by a language model from this plasmid's Addgene catalogue record.]
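Description:
360 pCR kdrb is a bacterial cloning plasmid built on the commercial pCR2.1 backbone (about 3.9 kb without insert), a general-purpose vector normally used to capture and store PCR products or cDNA fragments. It is maintained in E. coli as a high-copy plasmid under ampicillin selection. No feature table accompanies the record, so the exact arrangement of backbone elements in this clone is not documented. The listed sequencing primers (M13 reverse on the 5′ side and T7 on the 3′ side) show that the insert sits in the multiple cloning region between these standard priming sites.

The insert is kdrb from zebrafish (Danio rerio), a gene catalogued under kdr and also known by aliases such as flk1, flk1b and vegfr2b. It encodes a Vegf receptor tyrosine kinase related to VEGFR2. The insert was placed by restriction enzyme cloning. The record does not give its length or say whether it is the full coding sequence or a partial cDNA fragment. No eukaryotic promoter, tag or reporter is described, so this is not an expression vector.

The depositor's note indicates that the plasmid serves as a template for riboprobe synthesis: it is linearised with NotI and transcribed in vitro with SP6 RNA polymerase. SP6 is not a standard promoter of the pCR2.1 backbone, which carries T7, and the record does not explain where the SP6 site originates. Such probes are typically used for in situ hybridisation to visualise kdrb transcripts. This fits the associated study of how multiple Vegf receptors interact genetically during the development of different blood vessel types in zebrafish.
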