Addgene plasmid #13067: 360 pCR kdrb
Depositing lab: Nathan Lawson. Depositing organization: University of Massachusetts, Worcester. Publication: Distinct genetic interactions between multiple Vegf receptors are required for development of different blood vessel types in zebrafish. Covassin LD, Villefranc JA, Kacergis MC, Weinstein BM, Lawson ND. Proc Natl Acad Sci U S A. 2006 Apr 25. 103(17):6554-9. 10.1073/pnas.0506886103 PubMed 16617120.
Backbone
  Vector backbone: pCR2.1
  Backbone manufacturer: Invitrogen
  Backbone size w/o insert (bp): 3900
Growth in bacteria
  Bacterial resistance: Ampicillin, 100 μg/mL
  Growth temperature: 37°C
  Growth strain: DH5alpha
  Copy number: High Copy
Gene/Insert
  Gene/Insert name: kdrb
  Species: D. rerio (zebrafish)
  Entrez Gene: kdr (a.k.a. flk1, flk1b, kdrb, si:busm1-205d10.1, si:ch211-254j6.1, si:ch211-278f21.4, vegfr, vegfr2b, wu:fc31a09)
  Cloning method: Restriction Enzyme
  Sequencing primers: 5′ M13 rev; 3′ T7
Terms and licenses: Academic/Nonprofit Terms; Industry Terms: Not Available to Industry
Depositor comments: For riboprobe, digest with NotI and use Sp6 polymerase.
How to cite: 360 pCR kdrb was a gift from Nathan Lawson (Addgene plasmid # 13067 ; http://n2t.net/addgene:13067 ; RRID:Addgene_13067)
